>Addgene plasmid #29385 | pTH442-SUP45-K176T | addgene partial sequence | sequence record 34721 | 29385 with ySUP45-F (tcaagctgacgacaagttcg)
TTCTGTGTCCGGTAATACGAGAACTGTTTTACATAAATTTACTGTCGATCTGCCAAAAACGCATGGTAGA
GGTGGTCAATCTGCGCTTCGTTTTGCTCGTTTAAGAGAAGAAAAAAGACATAATTATGTGAGAAAGGTCG
CCGAAGTTGCTGTTCAAAATTTTATTACTAATGACAAAGTCAATGTTAAGGGTTTAATTTTAGCTGGTTC
TGCTGACTTTAAGACCGATTTGGCTAAATCTGAATTATTCGATCCAAGACTAGCATGTAAGGTTATTTCC
ATCGTGGATGTTTCTTATGGTGGTGAAAACGGTTTCAACCAGGCTATCGAACTTTCTGCCGAAGCGTTGG
CCAATGTCAAGTATGTTCAAGAAAAGAAATTATTGGAGGCATATTTTGACGAAATTTCCCAGGACACTGG
TAAATTCTGTTATGGTATAGATGATACTTTAAAGGCATTGGATTTAGGTGCAGTCGAAAAATTAATTGTT
TTCGAAAATTTGGAAACTATCAGATATACATTTAAAGATGCCGAGGATAATGAGGTTATAAAATTCGCTG
AACCAGAAGCCAAGGACAAGTCGTTTGCTATTGACAAAGCTACCGGCCAAGAAATGGACGTTGTCTCCGA
AGAACCTTTAATTGAATGGCTAGCAGCTAACTACAAAAACTTCGGTGCTACCTTGGAATTCATCACAGAC
AAATCTTCAGAAGGTGCCCAATTTGTCACAGGTTTTGGTGGTATTGGTGCCATGCTGCGTTACAAAGTTA
ATTTTGAACAACTAGTTGATGAATCTGAGGATGAATATTATGACGAAGATGAAGGATCCAGACATCACCA
TCACCATCACTAAGCTGGAGCTCGACCTGCAGCCCAAGCTTATCGATGATAAGCTGTCCAACATGAGAAT
TAA
