[The description below was written by a language model from this plasmid's Addgene catalogue record.]
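Description:
pTH442-SUP45-K176T is a yeast expression plasmid built on pRS315, a yeast–E. coli shuttle vector of the pRS series. pRS315 is a centromeric (CEN/ARS) vector, so it is maintained at roughly one copy per yeast cell and segregates stably. Selection in yeast relies on the LEU2 auxotrophic marker, which complements leucine auxotrophy in leu2 strains. In bacteria the plasmid is selected with ampicillin and is recorded as low copy. No feature table accompanies the record, so the individual backbone elements are inferred from the named vector rather than annotated.

The insert is a genomic fragment of about 3 kb carrying the Saccharomyces cerevisiae SUP45 gene, which encodes the eukaryotic translation release factor eRF1, the protein that recognises stop codons and triggers peptide release during translation termination. It was cloned between XbaI and HindIII sites, both of which are retained. The coding sequence bears a K176T substitution and is flanked by native genomic sequence, 1432 bp upstream of the start codon and 241 bp downstream of the stop codon. Expression is therefore presumably driven by the gene's own promoter and terminator regions rather than by a heterologous promoter, and no epitope tags or reporters are recorded. Combining native regulatory sequence with a single-copy vector should give near-physiological levels of the mutant protein. The associated publication concerns decoding accuracy in eRF1 mutants and its correlation with pleiotropic quantitative traits in yeast. This suggests the plasmid is used to express this eRF1 allele in yeast in order to study stop-codon recognition, termination fidelity and the resulting phenotypes.
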