Addgene plasmid #29385: pTH442-SUP45-K176T
Depositing lab: Tobias von der Haar. Depositing organization: London and South East University Group (LASE). Publication: Decoding accuracy in eRF1 mutants and its correlation with pleiotropic quantitative traits in yeast. Merritt GH, Naemi WR, Mugnier P, Webb HM, Tuite MF, von der Haar T. Nucleic Acids Res. 2010 Sep . 38(16):5479-92. 10.1093/nar/gkq338 PubMed 20444877.
Backbone
  Vector backbone: pRS315
  Backbone size w/o insert (bp): 5976
  Vector type: Yeast Expression
  Selectable markers: LEU2
Growth in bacteria
  Bacterial resistance: Ampicillin, 100 μg/mL
  Growth temperature: 37°C
  Growth strain: DH5alpha
  Copy number: Low Copy
Gene/Insert
  Gene/Insert name: SUP45 gene encoding translation release factor 1 from S. cerevisiae (alt name: eRF1)
  Species: S. cerevisiae (budding yeast)
  Insert size (bp): 2984
  Mutation: K176T mutant gene including genomic sequence 1432 bp upstream of AUG and 241 bp downstream of stop codon.
  GenBank ID: NM_001178491
  Entrez Gene: SUP45 (a.k.a. YBR143C, SAL4, SUP1, SUP47)
  Cloning method: Restriction Enzyme; 5′ cloning site XbaI (not destroyed); 3′ cloning site HindIII (not destroyed)
  Sequencing primers: 5′ n/a
Terms and licenses: Academic/Nonprofit Terms; Industry Terms: Not Available to Industry
How to cite: pTH442-SUP45-K176T was a gift from Tobias von der Haar (Addgene plasmid # 29385 ; http://n2t.net/addgene:29385 ; RRID:Addgene_29385)
